>Addgene plasmid #210729 | AAV-Dlx-SynaptoTAG | addgene full sequence | sequence record 418041 | Addgene NGS Result
TAGAAAAGATCAAAGGATCTTCTTGAGATCCTTTTTTTCTGCGCGTAATCTGCTGCTTGCAAACAAAAAA
ACCACCGCTACCAGCGGTGGTTTGTTTGCCGGATCAAGAGCTACCAACTCTTTTTCCGAAGGTAACTGGC
TTCAGCAGAGCGCAGATACCAAATACTGTTCTTCTAGTGTAGCCGTAGTTAGGCCACCACTTCAAGAACT
CTGTAGCACCGCCTACATACCTCGCTCTGCTAATCCTGTTACCAGTGGCTGCTGCCAGTGGCGATAAGTC
GTGTCTTACCGGGTTGGACTCAAGACGATAGTTACCGGATAAGGCGCAGCGGTCGGGCTGAACGGGGGGT
TCGTGCACACAGCCCAGCTTGGAGCGAACGACCTACACCGAACTGAGATACCTACAGCGTGAGCTATGAG
AAAGCGCCACGCTTCCCGAAGGGAGAAAGGCGGACAGGTATCCGGTAAGCGGCAGGGTCGGAACAGGAGA
GCGCACGAGGGAGCTTCCAGGGGGAAACGCCTGGTATCTTTATAGTCCTGTCGGGTTTCGCCACCTCTGA
CTTGAGCGTCGATTTTTGTGATGCTCGTCAGGGGGGCGGAGCCTATGGAAAAACGCCAGCAACGCGGCCT
TTTTACGGTTCCTGGCCTTTTGCTGGCCTTTTGCTCACATGTCCTGCAGGCAGCTGCGCGCTCGCTCGCT
CACTGAGGCCGCCCGGGCGTCGGGCGACCTTTGGTCGCCCGGCCTCAGTGAGCGAGCGAGCGCGCAGAGA
GGGAGTGGCCAACTCCATCACTAGGGGTTCCTGCGGCCGCACGCGTTTATTTCAGAATGTTATGCACTCA
CAGTGGTTTGGCATGCATCTGGTGAATTTTTTTTAACGAAAAATTAGTGTTGGTTTCGATGTATGGTAGC
ATTCTCCCTAACGTAATTTGAATAATTCAGCAAAGCCCCACTACCAGCTGTACTTCTGCAGCCTCTTCCA
TTCTTTTCAGCATTATAATTTTGGTTAATTTTCAATTTTAGGTCCTACGTCTCTGCAATTTGTGTATGAA
TAACAGAATAATTTCCCTCTTTTGTTTCGCCTTTCCTGTTCCTGAATCTAAATAAAGATGGCTTTTTAGT
ATTAAAAGTGGAAGAAAATTACAGGTAATTATCTTTGACGGTAAAAACGCTGTAATCAGCGGGCTACATG
AAAAATTACTCTAATTATGGCTGCATTTAAGAGAATGGAAAAAAACCTTCTTGTGGATAAAAACCTTAAA
TTGTCCCCAATGTCTGCTTCAAATTGGATGGCACTGCAGCTGGAGGCTTTGTTCAGAATTGATCCTGGGG
AGCTACGAACCCAAAGTTTCACAGTAGGAAGCTTGATATCGAATTCCTGCAGCCCGGGCTGGGCATAAAA
GTCAGGGCAGAGCCATCTATTGCTTACATTTGCTTCTAGCCTGCAGGTCGAGGAGCGCAGCCTTCCAGAA
GCAGAGCGCGGCGCCTTAAGCTGCAGAAGTTGGTCGTGAGGCACTGGGCAGGTAAGTATCAAGGTTACAA
GACAGGTTTAAGGAGACCAATAGAAACTGGGCTTGTCGAGACAGAGAAGACTCTTGCGTTTCTGATAGGC
ACCTATTGGTCTTACTGACATCCACTTTGCCTTTCTCTCCACAGGTGTCCACTCCCAGTTCAATTACAGC
TCTTAAGAAAGACCGGTGCCACCATGCTGTGCTGTATGAGAAGAACCAAACAGGTTGAAAAGAATGATGA
GGACCAAAAGATCGAGATGGTGAGCAAGGGCGAGGAGGTCATCAAAGAGTTCATGCGCTTCAAGGTGCGC
ATGGAGGGCTCCATGAACGGCCACGAGTTCGAGATCGAGGGCGAGGGCGAGGGCCGCCCCTACGAGGGCA
CCCAGACCGCCAAGCTGAAGGTGACCAAGGGCGGCCCCCTGCCCTTCGCCTGGGACATCCTGTCCCCCCA
GTTCATGTACGGCTCCAAGGCGTACGTGAAGCACCCCGCCGACATCCCCGATTACAAGAAGCTGTCCTTC
CCCGAGGGCTTCAAGTGGGAGCGCGTGATGAACTTCGAGGACGGCGGTCTGGTGACCGTGACCCAGGACT
CCTCCCTGCAGGACGGCACGCTGATCTACAAGGTGAAGATGCGCGGCACCAACTTCCCCCCCGACGGCCC
CGTAATGCAGAAGAAGACCATGGGCTGGGAGGCCTCCACCGAGCGCCTGTACCCCCGCGACGGCGTGCTG
AAGGGCGAGATCCACCAGGCCCTGAAGCTGAAGGACGGCGGCCACTACCTGGTGGAGTTCAAGACCATCT
ACATGGCCAAGAAGCCCGTGCAACTGCCCGGCTACTACTACGTGGACACCAAGCTGGACATCACCTCCCA
CAACGAGGACTACACCATCGTGGAACAGTACGAGCGCTCCGAGGGCCGCCACCACCTGTTCCTGGGGCAT
GGCACCGGCAGCACCGGCAGCGGCAGCTCCGGCACCGCCTCCTCCGAGGACAACAACATGGCCGTCATCA
AAGAGTTCATGCGCTTCAAGGTGCGCATGGAGGGCTCCATGAACGGCCACGAGTTCGAGATCGAGGGCGA
GGGCGAGGGCCGCCCCTACGAGGGCACCCAGACCGCCAAGCTGAAGGTGACCAAGGGCGGCCCCCTGCCC
TTCGCCTGGGACATCCTGTCCCCCCAGTTCATGTACGGCTCCAAGGCGTACGTGAAGCACCCCGCCGACA
TCCCCGATTACAAGAAGCTGTCCTTCCCCGAGGGCTTCAAGTGGGAGCGCGTGATGAACTTCGAGGACGG
CGGTCTGGTGACCGTGACCCAGGACTCCTCCCTGCAGGACGGCACGCTGATCTACAAGGTGAAGATGCGC
GGCACCAACTTCCCCCCCGACGGCCCCGTAATGCAGAAGAAGACCATGGGCTGGGAGGCCTCCACCGAGC
GCCTGTACCCCCGCGACGGCGTGCTGAAGGGCGAGATCCACCAGGCCCTGAAGCTGAAGGACGGCGGCCA
CTACCTGGTGGAGTTCAAGACCATCTACATGGCCAAGAAGCCCGTGCAACTGCCCGGCTACTACTACGTG
GACACCAAGCTGGACATCACCTCCCACAACGAGGACTACACCATCGTGGAACAGTACGAGCGCTCCGAGG
GCCGCCACCACCTGTTCCTGTACGGCATGGACGAGCTGTACAAGGGAAGCGGAGCTACTAACTTCAGCCT
GCTGAAGCAGGCTGGAGACGTGGAGGAGAACCCTGGACCTCAATTCATGGTGAGCAAGGGCGAGGAGCTG
TTCACCGGGGTGGTGCCCATCCTGGTCGAGCTGGACGGCGACGTAAACGGCCACAAGTTCAGCGTGTCCG
GCGAGGGCGAGGGCGATGCCACCTACGGCAAGCTGACCCTGAAGTTCATCTGCACCACCGGCAAGCTGCC
CGTGCCCTGGCCCACCCTCGTGACCACCCTGACCTACGGCGTGCAGTGCTTCAGCCGCTACCCCGACCAC
ATGAAGCAGCACGACTTCTTCAAGTCCGCCATGCCCGAAGGCTACGTCCAGGAGCGCACCATCTTCTTCA
AGGACGACGGCAACTACAAGACCCGCGCCGAGGTGAAGTTCGAGGGCGACACCCTGGTGAACCGCATCGA
GCTGAAGGGCATCGACTTCAAGGAGGACGGCAACATCCTGGGGCACAAGCTGGAGTACAACTACAACAGC
CACAACGTCTATATCATGGCCGACAAGCAGAAGAACGGCATCAAGGTGAACTTCAAGATCCGCCACAACA
TCGAGGACGGCAGCGTGCAGCTCGCCGACCACTACCAGCAGAACACCCCCATCGGCGACGGCCCCGTGCT
GCTGCCCGACAACCACTACCTGAGCACCCAGTCCGCCCTGAGCAAAGACCCCAACGAGAAGCGCGATCAC
ATGGTCCTGCTGGAGTTCGTGACCGCCGCCGGGATCACTCTCGGCATGGACGAGCTGTACAAGGGTGGAG
GTGGATCGGCTACCGCTGCCACCGTCCCGCCTGCCGCCCCGGCCGGCGAGGGTGGCCCCCCTGCACCTCC
TCCAAATCTTACCAGTAACAGGAGACTGCAGCAGACCCAGGCCCAGGTGGATGAGGTGGTGGACATCATG
AGGGTGAATGTGGACAAGGTCCTGGAGCGAGACCAGAAGCTATCGGAACTGGATGATCGCGCAGATGCCC
TCCAGGCAGGGGCCTCCCAGTTTGAAACAAGTGCAGCCAAGCTCAAGCGCAAATACTGGTGGAAAAACCT
CAAGATGATGATCATCTTGGGAGTGATTTGCGCCATCATCCTCATCATCATCATCGTTTACTTCAGCACT
TAAGAATTGAGATCTGAATTCGATATCAAGCTTATCGATAATCAACCTCTGGATTACAAAATTTGTGAAA
GATTGACTGGTATTCTTAACTATGTTGCTCCTTTTACGCTATGTGGATACGCTGCTTTAATGCCTTTGTA
TCATGCTATTGCTTCCCGTATGGCTTTCATTTTCTCCTCCTTGTATAAATCCTGGTTGCTGTCTCTTTAT
GAGGAGTTGTGGCCCGTTGTCAGGCAACGTGGCGTGGTGTGCACTGTGTTTGCTGACGCAACCCCCACTG
GTTGGGGCATTGCCACCACCTGTCAGCTCCTTTCCGGGACTTTCGCTTTCCCCCTCCCTATTGCCACGGC
GGAACTCATCGCCGCCTGCCTTGCCCGCTGCTGGACAGGGGCTCGGCTGTTGGGCACTGACAATTCCGTG
GTGTTGTCGGGGAAATCATCGTCCTTTCCTTGGCTGCTCGCCTATGTTGCCACCTGGATTCTGCGCGGGA
CGTCCTTCTGCTACGTCCCTTCGGCCCTCAATCCAGCGGACCTTCCTTCCCGCGGCCTGCTGCCGGCTCT
GCGGCCTCTTCCGCGTCTTCGCCTTCGCCCTCAGACGAGTCGGATCTCCCTTTGGGCCGCCTCCCCGCAT
CGATACCGAGCGCTGCTCGAGAGATCTACGGGTGGCATCCCTGTGACCCCTCCCCAGTGCCTCTCCTGGC
CCTGGAAGTTGCCACTCCAGTGCCCACCAGCCTTGTCCTAATAAAATTAAGTTGCATCATTTTGTCTGAC
TAGGTGTCCTTCTATAATATTATGGGGTGGAGGGGGGTGGTATGGAGCAAGGGGCAAGTTGGGAAGACAA
CCTGTAGGGCCTGCGGGGTCTATTGGGAACCAAGCTGGAGTGCAGTGGCACAATCTTGGCTCACTGCAAT
CTCCGCCTCCTGGGTTCAAGCGATTCTCCTGCCTCAGCCTCCCGAGTTGTTGGGATTCCAGGCATGCATG
ACCAGGCTCAGCTAATTTTTGTTTTTTTGGTAGAGACGGGGTTTCACCATATTGGCCAGGCTGGTCTCCA
ACTCCTAATCTCAGGTGATCTACCCACCTTGGCCTCCCAAATTGCTGGGATTACAGGCGTGAACCACTGC
TCCCTTCCCTGTCCTTCTGATTTTGTAGGTAACCACGTGCGGACCGAGCGGCCGCAGGAACCCCTAGTGA
TGGAGTTGGCCACTCCCTCTCTGCGCGCTCGCTCGCTCACTGAGGCCGGGCGACCAAAGGTCGCCCGACG
CCCGGGCTTTGCCCGGGCGGCCTCAGTGAGCGAGCGAGCGCGCAGCTGCCTGCAGGGGCGCCTGATGCGG
TATTTTCTCCTTACGCATCTGTGCGGTATTTCACACCGCATA
[95 nt withheld, positions 5713-5807]
T
[46 nt withheld, positions 5809-5854]
C
[141 nt withheld, positions 5856-5996]
CCTTTGACGTTGGAGTCCACGTTCTTT
[37 nt withheld, positions 6024-6060]
ACTCTATCTCGGGCTATTCTTTTGATTTATAAGGGATTTTGCCGATTTCGGTCTATTGGTTAAAAAATGA
GCTGATTTAACAAAAATTTAACGCGAATTTTAACAAAATATTAACGTTTACAATTTTATGGTGCACTCTC
AGTACAATCTGCTCTGATGCCGCATAGTTAAGCCAGCCCCGACACCCGCCAACACCCGCTGACGCGCCCT
GACGGGCTTGTCTGCTCCCGGCATCCGCTTACAGACAAGCTGTGACCGTCTCCGGGAGCTGCATGTGTCA
GAGGTTTTCACCGTCATCACCGAAACGCGCGAGACGAAAGGGCCTCGTGATACGCCTATTTTTATAGGTT
AATGTCATGATAATAATGGTTTCTTAGACGTCAGGTGGCACTTTTCGGGGAAATGTGCGCGGAACCCCTA
TTTGTTTATTTTTCTAAATACATTCAAATATGTATCCGCTCATGAGACAATAACCCTGATAAATGCTTCA
ATAATATTGAAAAAGGAAGAGTATGAGTATTCAACATTTCCGTGTCGCCCTTATTCCCTTTTTTGCGGCA
TTTTGCCTTCCTGTTTTTGCTCACCCAGAAACGCTGGTGAAAGTAAAAGATGCTGAAGATCAGTTGGGTG
CACGAGTGGGTTACATCGAACTGGATCTCAACAGCGGTAAGATCCTTGAGAGTTTTCGCCCCGAAGAACG
TTTTCCAATGATGAGCACTTTTAAAGTTCTGCTATGTGGCGCGGTATTATCCCGTATTGACGCCGGGCAA
GAGCAACTCGGTCGCCGCATACACTATTCTCAGAATGACTTGGTTGAGTACTCACCAGTCACAGAAAAGC
ATCTTACGGATGGCATGACAGTAAGAGAATTATGCAGTGCTGCCATAACCATGAGTGATAACACTGCGGC
CAACTTACTTCTGACAACGATCGGAGGACCGAAGGAGCTAACCGCTTTTTTGCACAACATGGGGGATCAT
GTAACTCGCCTTGATCGTTGGGAACCGGAGCTGAATGAAGCCATACCAAACGACGAGCGTGACACCACGA
TGCCTGTAGCAATGGCAACAACGTTGCGCAAACTATTAACTGGCGAACTACTTACTCTAGCTTCCCGGCA
ACAATTAATAGACTGGATGGAGGCGGATAAAGTTGCAGGACCACTTCTGCGCTCGGCCCTTCCGGCTGGC
TGGTTTATTGCTGATAAATCTGGAGCCGGTGAGCGTGGGTCTCGCGGTATCATTGCAGCACTGGGGCCAG
ATGGTAAGCCCTCCCGTATCGTAGTTATCTACACGACGGGGAGTCAGGCAACTATGGATGAACGAAATAG
ACAGATCGCTGAGATAGGTGCCTCACTGATTAAGCATTGGTAACTGTCAGACCAAGTTTACTCATATATA
CTTTAGATTGATTTAAAACTTCATTTTTAATTTAAAAGGATCTAGGTGAAGATCCTTTTTGATAATCTCA
TGACCAAAATCCCTTAACGTGAGTTTTCGTTCCACTGAGCGTCAGACCCCG
Features (pLannotate 1.2.2; 19 found; start..end, strand, type, name):
     23..611     +  rep_origin     ori: high-copy-number ColE1/pMB1/pBR322/pUC origin of replication
    684..711     +  repeat_region  AAV2 ITR (fragment): inverted terminal repeat of adeno-associated virus serotype 2 inverted
    740..767     +  repeat_region  AAV2 ITR (fragment): inverted terminal repeat of adeno-associated virus serotype 2 inverted
   1359..1388    -  misc_feature   MCS (fragment): pBluescript multiple cloning site
   1522..1654    +  intron         chimeric intron: chimera between introns from human β-globin and immunoglobulin heavy chain genes
   1704..1766    +  CDS            Gap43 (fragment): NEUM_RAT - Experimental evidence at protein level: Swiss-Prot protein existence level 1. This protein is associated with nerve growth. It is a major component of the motile 'growth cones' that form the tips of elongating axons. Plays a role in axonal and dendritic filopodia induction (By similarity). From Rattus norvegicus (Rat).
   1767..3194    +  CDS            tdTomato: tdTomato is a basic (constitutively fluorescent) orange fluorescent protein published in 2004, derived from Discosoma sp.. It is reported to be a somewhat slowly-maturing tandem dimer with low acid sensitivity.
   3267..3983    +  CDS            EGFP: EGFP is a basic (constitutively fluorescent) green fluorescent protein published in 1996, derived from Aequorea victoria. It is reported to be a rapidly-maturing weak dimer with moderate acid sensitivity.
   4065..4340    +  CDS            VAMP2 (fragment): VAMP2_HUMAN - Also known as SYB2. Experimental evidence at protein level: Swiss-Prot protein existence level 1. Involved in the targeting and/or fusion of transport vesicles to their target membrane (By similarity). Major SNARE protein of synaptic vesicles which mediates fusion of synaptic vesicles to release neurotransmitters. Essential for fast vesicular exocytosis and activity-dependent neurotransmitter release as well as fast endocytosis that mediates rapid reuse of synaptic vesicles (By similarity) (PubMed:30929742). Modulates the gating characteristics of the delayed rectifier voltage-de
   4356..4380    +  misc_feature   MCS (fragment): pBluescript multiple cloning site
   4380..4968    +  misc_feature   WPRE: woodchuck hepatitis virus posttranscriptional regulatory element
   5000..5476    +  polyA_signal   hGH poly(A) signal: human growth hormone polyadenylation signal
   5516..5656    +  repeat_region  AAV2 ITR: inverted terminal repeat of adeno-associated virus serotype 2 inverted
   5661..5712    -  misc_feature   bom (fragment): basis of mobility region from pBR322
   5731..6186    +  rep_origin     f1 ori (sequence partly withheld): f1 bacteriophage origin of replication; arrow indicates direction of (+) strand synthesis
   6187..6236    -  misc_feature   bom (fragment): basis of mobility region from pBR322
   6338..6373    -  CDS            rop (fragment): Rop protein, which maintains plasmids at low copy number; rop
   6468..6572    +  promoter       AmpR promoter: bla
   6573..7433    +  CDS            AmpR: β-lactamase; bla; confers resistance to ampicillin, carbenicillin, and related antibiotics
