[The description below was written by a language model from this plasmid's Addgene catalogue record and pLannotate feature annotations shown in this document.]
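Description:
AAV-Dlx-SynaptoTAG is an AAV2-based transfer plasmid used to package recombinant adeno-associated virus for mapping the synaptic projections of GABAergic neurons. It is maintained in bacteria through a high-copy ColE1/pUC-type origin and selected with ampicillin via the β-lactamase gene and its promoter. An f1 phage origin is also present. The expression cassette is flanked by AAV2 inverted terminal repeats, which direct replication and packaging of the intervening DNA into viral particles. The annotation shows a full ITR on the 3′ side but only short ITR fragments on the 5′ side, as often happens when these structured repeats are sequenced or annotated automatically.

According to the catalogue record, expression is driven by the Dlx promoter, which restricts it to GABAergic interneurons. The feature table does not annotate this element, although an unannotated stretch lies between the 5′ ITR and a chimeric β-globin/immunoglobulin intron that aids transcript processing. Downstream is a single bicistronic open reading frame. In the sequenced order, a short rat Gap43 fragment supplies the palmitoylation signal fused to tdTomato (Palm-tdTomato), followed by EGFP fused to rat synaptobrevin-2 (Vamp2). The record lists a P2A self-cleaving peptide between the two proteins, which presumably occupies the short gap between the tdTomato and EGFP coding regions. A WPRE and the human growth hormone polyadenylation signal enhance and terminate expression. Membrane-anchored tdTomato fills somata and axons in red, while EGFP-synaptobrevin-2 concentrates on synaptic vesicles and marks presynaptic terminals in green. This distinguishes genuine synaptic targets from fibres of passage in circuit-tracing experiments.
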