Addgene plasmid #210729: AAV-Dlx-SynaptoTAG
Purpose: AAV vector for mapping synaptic projections. GABAergic neuron-specific Dlx promoter expresses EGFP-Synaptobrevin-2 to label synaptic terminals and Palm-tdTomato to label neuronal soma and axons.
Depositing lab: Wei Xu. Depositing organization: University of Texas Southwestern Medical Center. Publication: Directed stepwise tracing of polysynaptic neuronal circuits with replication-deficient pseudorabies virus. Du W, Li E, Guo J, Arano R, Kim Y, Chen YT, Thompson A, Oh SJ, Samuel A, Li Y, Oyibo HK, Xu W. Cell Rep Methods. 2023 Jun 16;3(6):100506. doi: 10.1016/j.crmeth.2023.100506. eCollection 2023 Jun 26. PubMed 37426757.
Backbone
  Vector backbone: AAV2
  Vector type: AAV
Growth in bacteria
  Bacterial resistance: Ampicillin, 100 μg/mL
  Growth temperature: 37°C
  Growth strain: NEB Stable
  Copy number: High Copy
Gene/Insert
  Gene/Insert name: EGFP-Synaptobrevin-2, P2A, Palm-tdTomato (tdTomato with Palmitoylation sequence)
  Species: R. norvegicus (rat), Synthetic
  Entrez Gene: Vamp2 (a.k.a. RATVAMPB, RATVAMPIR, SYB, Syb2)
  Promoter: Dlx
  Cloning method: Gibson Cloning
Terms and licenses: Academic/Nonprofit Terms; Industry Terms: Not Available to Industry
How to cite: AAV-Dlx-SynaptoTAG was a gift from Wei Xu (Addgene plasmid # 210729 ; http://n2t.net/addgene:210729 ; RRID:Addgene_210729)
